>Addgene plasmid #75132 | MSCV-miR30_shBrd9_1061-PGK-NeoR-IRES-mCherry | depositor partial sequence | sequence record 142078 | shRNA
TGCTGTTGACAGTGAGCGCGGACCTGAGTTCACTGTCTAATAGTGAAGCCACAGATGTATTAGACAGTGA
ACTCAGGTCCATGCCTACTGCCTCGGA
