>Addgene plasmid #75132 | MSCV-miR30_shBrd9_1061-PGK-NeoR-IRES-mCherry | addgene partial sequence | sequence record 147822 | pLXSN5 5'-CCCTTGAACCTCCTCGTTCGACC-3'
TTTATCAGCCCTCCTCCTTCTCTAGGCGCCGGAATTAGATCTCTCGACTAGGGATAACAGGGTAATTGTT
TGAATGAGGCTTCAGTACTTTACAGAATCGTTGCCTGCACATCTTGGAAACACTTGCTGGGATTACTTCT
TCAGGTTAACCCAACAGAAGGCTCGAGAAGGTATATTGCTGTTGACAGTGAGCGCGGACCTGAGTTCACT
GTCTAATAGTGAAGCCACAGATGTATTAGACAGTGAACTCAGGTCCATGCCTACTGCCTCGGAATTCAAG
GGGCTACTTTAGGAGCAATTATCTTGTTTACTAAAACTGAATACCTTGCTATCTCTTTGATACATTTTTA
CAAAGCTGAATTAAAATGGTATAAATTAAATCACTTTTTTCAATTGACGCGTGATCTAATTCTACCGGGT
AGGGGAGGCGCTTTTCCCAAGGCAGTCTGGAGCATGCGCTTTAGCAGCCCCGCTGGGCACTTGGCGCTAC
ACAAGTGGCCTCTGGCCTCGCACACATTCCACATCCACCGGTAGGCGCCAACCGGCTCCGTTCTTTGGTG
GCCCCTTCGCGCCACCTTCTACTCCTCCCCTAGTCAGGAAGTTCCCCCCCGCCCCGCAGCTCGCGTCGTG
CAGGACGTGACAAATGGAAGTAGCACGTCTCACTAGTCTCGTGCAGATGGACAGCACCGCTGAGCAATGG
AAGCGGGTAGGCCTTTGGGGCAGCGGCCAATAACAGCTTTGCTCCTTCGCTTTCTGGGCTCAGAGGCTGG
GAAGGGGTGGGTCCGGGGGCGGGCTCAGGGGCGGGCTCAGGGGCGGGGCGGGCGCCCGAAGGTCCTCCGG
AGGCCCGGCATTCTGCACGCTTCAAAAGCGCACGTCTGCCGCGCTGTTCTCCTCTTCCTCATCTCCGGG
