>Addgene plasmid #75132 | MSCV-miR30_shBrd9_1061-PGK-NeoR-IRES-mCherry | addgene partial sequence | sequence record 147823 | IRES-F 5'-TGGCTCTCCTCAAGCGTATT-3'
GCCCAGAAGGTACCCCATTGTATGGGATCTGATCTGGGGCCTCGGTGCACATGCTTTACATGTGTTTAGT
CGAGGTTAAAAAAACGTCTAGGCCCCCCGAACCACGGGGACGTGGTTTTCCTTTGAAAAACACGATGATA
ATATGGCCACAACCATGGTGAGCAAGGGCGAGGAGGATAACATGGCCATCATCAAGGAGTTCATGCGCTT
CAAGGTGCACATGGAGGGCTCCGTGAACGGCCACGAGTTCGAGATCGAGGGCGAGGGCGAGGGCCGCCCC
TACGAGGGCACCCAGACCGCCAAGCTGAAGGTGACCAAGGGTGGCCCCCTGCCCTTCGCCTGGGACATCC
TGTCCCCTCAGTTCATGTACGGCTCCAAGGCCTACGTGAAGCACCCCGCCGACATCCCCGACTACTTGAA
GCTGTCCTTCCCCGAGGGCTTCAAGTGGGAGCGCGTGATGAACTTCGAGGACGGCGGCGTGGTGACCGTG
ACCCAGGACTCCTCCCTGCAGGACGGCGAGTTCATCTACAAGGTGAAGCTGCGCGGCACCAACTTCCCCT
CCGACGGCCCCGTAATGCAGAAGAAGACCATGGGCTGGGAGGCCTCCTCCGAGCGGATGTACCCCGAGGA
CGGCGCCCTGAAGGGCGAGATCAAGCAGAGGCTGAAGCTGAAGGACGGCGGCCACTACGACGCTGAGGTC
AAGACCACCTACAAGGCCAAGAAGCCCGTGCAGCTGCCCGGCGCCTACAACGTCAACATCAAGTTGGACA
TCACCTCCCACAACGAGGACTACACCATCGTGGAACAGTACGAACGCGCCGAGGGCCGCCACTCCACCGG
CGGCATGGACGAGCTGTACAAGTAAGTCGACCTGCAGCCAAGCTTATCGATAAAATAAAAGATTTTATTT
AGTCTCCAGAAAA
