[The description below was written by a language model from this plasmid's Addgene catalogue record.]
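Description:
MSCV-miR30_shBrd9_1061-PGK-NeoR-IRES-mCherry is a retroviral RNA interference vector built on the murine stem cell virus (MSCV) platform and designed to knock down mouse Brd9. It is propagated in bacteria under ampicillin selection. The record gives no feature table and lists the copy number as unknown, so the bacterial origin of replication and other backbone details are not documented here.

The payload is a single short hairpin RNA, shBrd9_1061, embedded in a miR-30 microRNA scaffold. It was inserted by restriction cloning between XhoI and EcoRI sites, both of which are retained, so the hairpin can be exchanged. In this design the shRNA is transcribed as part of a longer primary transcript and processed by the endogenous microRNA machinery into a mature guide strand against the Brd9 mRNA. In MSCV-type vectors that transcript is normally driven by the viral long terminal repeat, although the record does not state the promoter explicitly. Downstream, as the construct name indicates, a PGK promoter drives a bicistronic cassette in which a neomycin resistance gene is linked through an IRES to a fluorescent reporter. Transduced mammalian cells can therefore be selected with G418 and also tracked by fluorescence. The plasmid name specifies mCherry, whereas the listed parental backbone carries GFP, which suggests the reporter was swapped, though the record does not explain this.

After packaging into retroviral particles, the construct provides stable integrated delivery of the hairpin to dividing mouse cells. The associated work concerns the dependence of myeloid leukemia cells on BRD9 and their response to its inhibition, which is consistent with use in genetic loss-of-function experiments.
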