Addgene plasmid #75132: MSCV-miR30_shBrd9_1061-PGK-NeoR-IRES-mCherry
Purpose: Retroviral expression plasmid encoding shBrd9_1061 (targeting murine Brd9)
Depositing lab: Christopher Vakoc. Depositing organization: Cold Spring Harbor Laboratory. Publication: Sensitivity and engineered resistance of myeloid leukemia cells to BRD9 inhibition. Hohmann AF, Martin LJ, Minder JL, Roe JS, Shi J, Steurer S, Bader G, McConnell D, Pearson M, Gerstberger T, Gottschamel T, Thompson D, Suzuki Y, Koegl M, Vakoc CR. Nat Chem Biol. 2016 Jul 4. doi: 10.1038/nchembio.2115. PubMed 27376689.
Backbone
  Vector backbone: MSCV-miR30-shRNA-PGK-NeoR-IRES-GFP
  Vector type: Retroviral
  Selectable markers: Neomycin (select with G418)
Growth in bacteria
  Bacterial resistance: Ampicillin, 100 μg/mL
  Growth temperature: 37°C
  Growth strain: NEB Stable
  Copy number: Unknown
Gene/Insert
  Gene/Insert name: shBrd9_1061
  gRNA/shRNA sequence: TTAGACAGTGAACTCAGGTCCA
  Species: M. musculus (mouse)
  Cloning method: Restriction Enzyme; 5′ cloning site Xho1 (not destroyed); 3′ cloning site EcoR1 (not destroyed)
  Sequencing primers: 5′ TGT TTG AAT GAG GCT TCA GTA C; 3′ -
Terms and licenses: Academic/Nonprofit Terms; Industry Terms: Not Available to Industry
How to cite: MSCV-miR30_shBrd9_1061-PGK-NeoR-IRES-mCherry was a gift from Christopher Vakoc (Addgene plasmid # 75132 ; http://n2t.net/addgene:75132 ; RRID:Addgene_75132)
